Addgene plasmid #158255: pLKO_V5.AU1.C_NGFR
Purpose: Protein Barcode (Pro-Code) for vector/cell tracking. Contains U6 trRNA cassette for sgRNA cloning. Enables phenotypic CRISPR screens at a single cell resolution (using cytometry).
Depositing lab: Brian Brown. Depositing organization: Icahn School of Medicine at Mount Sinai. Publication: Protein Barcodes Enable High-Dimensional Single-Cell CRISPR Screens. Wroblewska A, Dhainaut M, Ben-Zvi B, Rose SA, Park ES, Amir ED, Bektesevic A, Baccarini A, Merad M, Rahman AH, Brown BD. Cell. 2018 Nov 1;175(4):1141-1155.e16. doi: 10.1016/j.cell.2018.09.022. Epub 2018 Oct 18. PubMed 30343902.
Backbone
  Vector backbone: pLKO
  Backbone size w/o insert (bp): 9000
  Vector type: Lentiviral, CRISPR
Growth in bacteria
  Bacterial resistance: Ampicillin, 100 μg/mL
  Growth temperature: 37°C
  Growth strain: NEB Stable
  Copy number: High Copy
Gene/Insert
  Gene/Insert name: Pro-Code Tagged human dNGFR
  Species: H. sapiens (human)
  Insert size (bp): 1000
  Mutation: Truncation of the signaling domain
  Entrez Gene: NGFR (a.k.a. CD271, Gp80-LNGFR, TNFRSF16, p75(NTR), p75NTR)
  Promoter: EF1a
  Tag / fusion protein: V5.AU1.C (N terminal on insert)
  Cloning method: Restriction Enzyme; 5′ cloning site Unknown (unknown if destroyed)
  Sequencing primers: 5′ cctttttgagtttggatcttggttcat
Terms and licenses: Academic/Nonprofit Terms; Industry Terms: Not Available to Industry
How to cite: pLKO_V5.AU1.C_NGFR was a gift from Brian Brown (Addgene plasmid # 158255 ; http://n2t.net/addgene:158255 ; RRID:Addgene_158255)
