[The description below was written by a language model from this plasmid's Addgene catalogue record and pLannotate feature annotations shown in this document.]
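Description:
pLKO_V5.AU1.C_NGFR is a lentiviral CRISPR vector built on the pLKO backbone that pairs a guide RNA expression cassette with a protein barcode ("Pro-Code") reporter. It is propagated in E. coli as a high-copy plasmid through a ColE1/pUC-type origin with ampicillin selection (AmpR), and it also carries an f1 origin and an SV40 origin. The viral portion has a third-generation layout. An RSV promoter fused to a truncated HIV-1 5' LTR drives genomic RNA synthesis in packaging cells. It is followed by the Ψ packaging signal with a gag fragment, the Rev response element for Rev-dependent nuclear export, and a cPPT/CTS. A WPRE that enhances transcript expression and a second truncated LTR, consistent with a self-inactivating 3' LTR, close the provirus, with an SV40 polyadenylation signal downstream.

Two expression units sit within the transfer region. A human U6 RNA polymerase III promoter lies upstream of the S. pyogenes Cas9 guide RNA scaffold, with a short gap between them where a user's sgRNA spacer is cloned; the vector does not encode Cas9. Downstream, the EF-1α promoter drives a human NGFR lacking its signaling domain (dNGFR), giving an inert cell-surface protein. According to the record it carries an N-terminal combination of three epitopes named V5, AU1 and C, though the feature table does not annotate these tags separately. Each epitope combination marks a particular vector, and thus a particular sgRNA. Antibody staining and cytometry can then identify which guide a cell received, enabling pooled phenotypic CRISPR screens and vector or cell tracking at single-cell resolution. No mammalian drug-selection marker is annotated.
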