Features (pLannotate 1.2.2; 29 found; start..end, strand, type, name):
     50..290     +  promoter       U6 promoter: RNA polymerase III promoter for human U6 snRNA
    317..392     +  misc_RNA       gRNA scaffold: guide RNA scaffold for the Streptococcus pyogenes CRISPR/Cas9 system
    440..557     +  misc_feature   cPPT/CTS: central polypurine tract and central termination sequence of HIV-1
    624..690     +  CDS            small t antigen (fragment): SV40 (simian virus 40) small t antigen
    697..1875    +  promoter       EF-1α promoter: strong constitutive promoter for human elongation factor EF-1α
   1892..1917    +  misc_feature   MCS (fragment): multiple cloning site
   1930..2889    +  CDS            NGFR (fragment): TNR16_HUMAN - Also known as TNFRSF16. Experimental evidence at protein level: Swiss-Prot protein existence level 1. Low affinity receptor which can bind to NGF, BDNF, NTF3, and NTF4. Forms a heterodimeric receptor with SORCS2 that binds the precursor forms of NGF, BDNF and NTF3 with high affinity, and has much lower affinity for mature NGF and BDNF (PubMed:24908487). Plays an important role in differentiation and survival of specific neuronal populations during development (By similarity). Can mediate cell survival as well as cell death of neural cells. Plays a role in the inactivation of RHOA
   2920..3508    +  misc_feature   WPRE: woodchuck hepatitis virus posttranscriptional regulatory element
   3513..3650    +  CDS            nef (fragment): NEF_HV1LA - Experimental evidence at protein level: Swiss-Prot protein existence level 1. Extracellular Nef protein targets CD4(+) T-lymphocytes for apoptosis by interacting with CXCR4 surface receptors. From Human immunodeficiency virus type 1 group M subtype B (isolate Lai) (HIV-1).
   3636..3816    +  LTR            5' LTR (truncated): truncated 5' long terminal repeat (LTR) from HIV-1
   3888..4009    +  polyA_signal   SV40 poly(A) signal: SV40 polyadenylation signal
   4049..4184    +  rep_origin     SV40 ori: SV40 origin of replication
   4205..4223    -  promoter       T7 promoter: promoter for bacteriophage T7 RNA polymerase
   4231..4386    +  CDS            lacZα (fragment): LacZα fragment of β-galactosidase; lacZ fragment
   4391..4819    +  rep_origin     f1 ori (sequence partly withheld): f1 bacteriophage origin of replication; arrow indicates direction of (+) strand synthesis
   4872..4976    +  promoter       AmpR promoter: bla
   4977..5837    +  CDS            AmpR: β-lactamase; bla; confers resistance to ampicillin, carbenicillin, and related antibiotics
   6008..6596    +  rep_origin     ori: high-copy-number ColE1/pMB1/pBR322/pUC origin of replication
   6779..6871    +  CDS            lacI (fragment): lac repressor; lacI; The lac repressor binds to the lac operator to inhibit transcription in E. coli. This inhibition can be relieved by adding lactose or isopropyl-β-D-thiogalactopyranoside (IPTG).
   6884..6905    +  protein_bind   CAP binding site: CAP binding activates transcription in the presence of cAMP. E. coli catabolite activator protein
   6920..6950    +  promoter       lac promoter: promoter for the E. coli lac operon
   6958..6974    +  protein_bind   lac operator: The lac repressor binds to the lac operator to inhibit transcription in E. coli. This inhibition can be relieved by adding lactose or isopropyl-β-D-thiogalactopyranoside (IPTG). lac repressor encoded by lacI
   7019..7037    +  promoter       T3 promoter: promoter for bacteriophage T3 RNA polymerase
   7065..7291    +  promoter       RSV promoter: Rous sarcoma virus enhancer/promoter
   7292..7472    +  LTR            5' LTR (truncated): truncated 5' long terminal repeat (LTR) from HIV-1
   7519..7644    +  misc_feature   HIV-1 Ψ: packaging signal of human immunodeficiency virus type 1
   7628..7991    +  CDS            HIV-1 gag (fragment): gag protein from human immunodeficiency virus 1; gag
   8137..8370    +  misc_feature   RRE: The Rev response element (RRE) of HIV-1 allows for Rev-dependent mRNA export from the nucleus to the cytoplasm.
   8747..8847    +  CDS            Rev (fragment): human immunodeficiency virus 1 (HIV-1) Rev protein; rev; enhances nuclear export of unspliced and incompletely spliced viral mRNAs
>Addgene plasmid #158255 | pLKO_V5.AU1.C_NGFR | addgene full sequence | sequence record 327854 | Addgene NGS Result
TCGACGGTATCGATCACGAGACTAGTATCGAGCGGCCGCCCCCTTCACCGAGGGCCTATTTCCCATGATT
CCTTCATATTTGCATATACGATACAAGGCTGTTAGAGAGATAATTGGAATTAATTTGACTGTAAACACAA
AGATATTAGTACAAAATACGTGACGTAGAAAGTAATAATTTCTTGGGTAGTTTGCAGTTTTAAAATTATG
TTTTAAAATGGACTATCATATGCTTACCGTAACTTGAAAGTATTTCGATTTCTTGGCTTTATATATCTTG
TGGAAAGGACGAAACACCGGGTCTTCGAGAAGACCTGTTTTAGAGCTAGAAATAGCAAGTTAAAATAAGG
CTAGTCCGTTATCAACTTGAAAAAGTGGCACCGAGTCGGTGCTTTTTTTAATTCTCGACCTCGAGACAAA
TGGCAGTATTCATCCACAATTTTAAAAGAAAAGGGGGGATTGGGGGGTACAGTGCAGGGGAAAGAATAGT
AGACATAATAGCAACAGACATACAAACTAAAGAATTACAAAAACAAATTACAAAAATTCAAAATTTTCGG
GTTTATTACAGGGACAGCAGAGATCCACTTTGGCCGCGGCTCGAGGCGATAAGCTTTGCAAAGATGGATA
AAGTTTTAAACAGAGAGGAATCTTTGCAGCTAATGGACCTTCTAGGTCTTGAAAGGAGTGGGAATTGGCT
CCGGTGCCCGTCAGTGGGCAGAGCGCACATCGCCCACAGTCCCCGAGAAGTTGGGGGGAGGGGTCGGCAA
TTGAACCGGTGCCTAGAGAAGGTGGCGCGGGGTAAACTGGGAAAGTGATGTCGTGTACTGGCTCCGCCTT
TTTCCCGAGGGTGGGGGAGAACCGTATATAAGTGCAGTAGTCGCCGTGAACGTTCTTTTTCGCAACGGGT
TTGCCGCCAGAACACAGGTAAGTGCCGTGTGTGGTTCCCGCGGGCCTGGCCTCTTTACGGGTTATGGCCC
TTGCGTGCCTTGAATTACTTCCACCTGGCTGCAGTACGTGATTCTTGATCCCGAGCTTCGGGTTGGAAGT
GGGTGGGAGAGTTCGAGGCCTTGCGCTTAAGGAGCCCCTTCGCCTCGTGCTTGAGTTGAGGCCTGGCCTG
GGCGCTGGGGCCGCCGCGTGCGAATCTGGTGGCACCTTCGCGCCTGTCTCGCTGCTTTCGATAAGTCTCT
AGCCATTTAAAATTTTTGATGACCTGCTGCGACGCTTTTTTTCTGGCAAGATAGTCTTGTAAATGCGGGC
CAAGATCTGCACACTGGTATTTCGGTTTTTGGGGCCGCGGGCGGCGACGGGGCCCGTGCGTCCCAGCGCA
CATGTTCGGCGAGGCGGGGCCTGCGAGCGCGGCCACCGAGAATCGGACGGGGGTAGTCTCAAGCTGGCCG
GCCTGCTCTGGTGCCTGGCCTCGCGCCGCCGTGTATCGCCCCGCCCTGGGCGGCAAGGCTGGCCCGGTCG
GCACCAGTTGCGTGAGCGGAAAGATGGCCGCTTCCCGGCCCTGCTGCAGGGAGCTCAAAATGGAGGACGC
GGCGCTCGGGAGAGCGGGCGGGTGAGTCACCCACACAAAGGAAAAGGGCCTTTCCGTCCTCAGCCGTCGC
TTCATGTGACTCCACGGAGTACCGGGCGCCGTCCAGGCACCTCGATTAGTTCTCGAGCTTTTGGAGTACG
TCGTCTTTAGGTTGGGGGGAGGGGTTTTATGCGATGGAGTTTCCCCACACTGAGTGGGTGGAGACTGAAG
TTAGGCCAGCTTGGCACTTGATGTAATTCTCCTTGGAATTTGCCCTTTTTGAGTTTGGATCTTGGTTCAT
TCTCAAGCCTCAGACAGTGGTTCAAAGTTTTTTTCTTCCATTTCAGGTGTCGTGAGGAATTCTGCAGTCG
ATCGACGGTACCGCGGGCCCGGGATCCACGGTCGCCACCATGGGGGCAGGTGCCACCGGCCGCGCCATGG
ACGGGCCGCGCCTGCTGCTGTTGCTGCTTCTGGGGGTGTCCCTTGGAGGTGCCAAGGAGGCATGCGGCAA
ACCAATTCCAAACCCACTGCTGGGACTGGATTCCACAGGAGGAGGCGGGGGAGGGGACACCTATCGGTAC
ATTGGAGGAGGCGGGGGAGGGGAGGACCAGGTGGACCCCAGGCTGATCGACGGCAAGCCCACAGGCCTGT
ACACACACAGCGGTGAGTGCTGCAAAGCCTGCAACCTGGGCGAGGGTGTGGCCCAGCCTTGTGGAGCCAA
CCAGACCGTGTGTGAGCCCTGCCTGGACAGCGTGACGTTCTCCGACGTGGTGAGCGCGACCGAGCCGTGC
AAGCCGTGCACCGAGTGCGTGGGGCTCCAGAGCATGTCGGCGCCGTGCGTGGAGGCCGACGACGCCGTGT
GCCGCTGCGCCTACGGCTACTACCAGGATGAGACGACTGGGCGCTGCGAGGCGTGCCGCGTGTGCGAGGC
GGGCTCGGGCCTCGTGTTCTCCTGCCAGGACAAGCAGAACACCGTGTGCGAGGAGTGCCCCGACGGCACG
TATTCCGACGAGGCCAACCACGTGGACCCGTGCCTGCCCTGCACCGTGTGCGAGGACACCGAGCGCCAGC
TCCGCGAGTGCACACGCTGGGCCGACGCCGAGTGCGAGGAGATCCCTGGCCGTTGGATTACACGGTCCAC
ACCCCCAGAGGGCTCGGACAGCACAGCCCCCAGCACCCAGGAGCCTGAGGCACCTCCAGAACAAGACCTC
ATAGCCAGCACGGTGGCAGGTGTGGTGACCACAGTGATGGGCAGCTCCCAGCCCGTGGTGACCCGAGGCA
CCACCGACAACCTCATCCCTGTCTATTGCTCCATCCTGGCTGCTGTGGTTGTGGGCCTTGTGGCCTACAT
AGCCTTCAAGAGGTGGAACAGGGGTATCCTCTAGAGCGGCCGCGTCGACAATCAACCTCTGGATTACAAA
ATTTGTGAAAGATTGACTGGTATTCTTAACTATGTTGCTCCTTTTACGCTATGTGGATACGCTGCTTTAA
TGCCTTTGTATCATGCTATTGCTTCCCGTATGGCTTTCATTTTCTCCTCCTTGTATAAATCCTGGTTGCT
GTCTCTTTATGAGGAGTTGTGGCCCGTTGTCAGGCAACGTGGCGTGGTGTGCACTGTGTTTGCTGACGCA
ACCCCCACTGGTTGGGGCATTGCCACCACCTGTCAGCTCCTTTCCGGGACTTTCGCTTTCCCCCTCCCTA
TTGCCACGGCGGAACTCATCGCCGCCTGCCTTGCCCGCTGCTGGACAGGGGCTCGGCTGTTGGGCACTGA
CAATTCCGTGGTGTTGTCGGGGAAGCTGACGTCCTTTCCATGGCTGCTCGCCTGTGTTGCCACCTGGATT
CTGCGCGGGACGTCCTTCTGCTACGTCCCTTCGGCCCTCAATCCAGCGGACCTTCCTTCCCGCGGCCTGC
TGCCGGCTCTGCGGCCTCTTCCGCATCTTCGCCTTCGCCCTCAGACGAGTCGGATCTCCCTTTGGGCCGC
CTCCCCGCCTGGGTACCTTTAAGACCAATGACTTACAAGGCAGCTGTAGATCTTAGCCACTTTTTAAAAG
AAAAGGGGGGACTGGAAGGGCTAATTCACTCCCAACGAAGATAAGATCTGCTTTTTGCTTGTACTGGGTC
TCTCTGGTTAGACCAGATCTGAGCCTGGGAGCTCTCTGGCTAACTAGGGAACCCACTGCTTAAGCCTCAA
TAAAGCTTGCCTTGAGTGCTTCAAGTAGTGTGTGCCCGTCTGTTGTGTGACTCTGGTAACTAGAGATCCC
TCAGACCCTTTTAGTCAGTGTGGAAAATCTCTAGCAGTAGTAGTTCATGTCATCTTATTATTCAGTATTT
ATAACTTGCAAAGAAATGAATATCAGAGAGTGAGAGGAACTTGTTTATTGCAGCTTATAATGGTTACAAA
TAAAGCAATAGCATCACAAATTTCACAAATAAAGCATTTTTTTCACTGCATTCTAGTTGTGGTTTGTCCA
AACTCATCAATGTATCTTATCATGTCTGGCTCTAGCTATCCCGCCCCTAACTCCGCCCATCCCGCCCCTA
ACTCCGCCCAGTTCCGCCCATTCTCCGCCCCATGGCTGACTAATTTTTTTTATTTATGCAGAGGCCGAGG
CCGCCTCGGCCTCTGAGCTATTCCAGAAGTAGTGAGGAGGCTTTTTTGGAGGCCTAGGGACGTACCCAAT
TCGCCCTATAGTGAGTCGTATTACGCGCGCTCACTGGCCGTCGTTTTACAACGTCGTGACTGGGAAAACC
CTGGCGTTACCCAACTTAATCGCCTTGCAGCACATCCCCCTTTCGCCAGCTGGCGTAATAGCGAAGAGGC
CCGCACCGATCGCCCTTCCCAACAGTTGCGCAGCCTGAATGGCGAATGGG
[124 nt withheld, positions 4391-4514]
C
[91 nt withheld, positions 4516-4606]
A
[49 nt withheld, positions 4608-4656]
CCTTTGACGTTGGAGTCCACGTTCTTT
[37 nt withheld, positions 4684-4720]
ACCCTATCTCGGTCTATTCTTTTGATTTATAAGGGATTTTGCCGATTTCGGCCTATTGGTTAAAAAATGA
GCTGATTTAACAAAAATTTAACGCGAATTTTAACAAAATATTAACGCTTACAATTTAGGTGGCACTTTTC
GGGGAAATGTGCGCGGAACCCCTATTTGTTTATTTTTCTAAATACATTCAAATATGTATCCGCTCATGAG
ACAATAACCCTGATAAATGCTTCAATAATATTGAAAAAGGAAGAGTATGAGTATTCAACATTTCCGTGTC
GCCCTTATTCCCTTTTTTGCGGCATTTTGCCTTCCTGTTTTTGCTCACCCAGAAACGCTGGTGAAAGTAA
AAGATGCTGAAGATCAGTTGGGTGCACGAGTGGGTTACATCGAACTGGATCTCAACAGCGGTAAGATCCT
TGAGAGTTTTCGCCCCGAAGAACGTTTTCCAATGATGAGCACTTTTAAAGTTCTGCTATGTGGCGCGGTA
TTATCCCGTATTGACGCCGGGCAAGAGCAACTCGGTCGCCGCATACACTATTCTCAGAATGACTTGGTTG
AGTACTCACCAGTCACAGAAAAGCATCTTACGGATGGCATGACAGTAAGAGAATTATGCAGTGCTGCCAT
AACCATGAGTGATAACACTGCGGCCAACTTACTTCTGACAACGATCGGAGGACCGAAGGAGCTAACCGCT
TTTTTGCACAACATGGGGGATCATGTAACTCGCCTTGATCGTTGGGAACCGGAGCTGAATGAAGCCATAC
CAAACGACGAGCGTGACACCACGATGCCTGTAGCAATGGCAACAACGTTGCGCAAACTATTAACTGGCGA
ACTACTTACTCTAGCTTCCCGGCAACAATTAATAGACTGGATGGAGGCGGATAAAGTTGCAGGACCACTT
CTGCGCTCGGCCCTTCCGGCTGGCTGGTTTATTGCTGATAAATCTGGAGCCGGTGAGCGTGGGTCTCGCG
GTATCATTGCAGCACTGGGGCCAGATGGTAAGCCCTCCCGTATCGTAGTTATCTACACGACGGGGAGTCA
GGCAACTATGGATGAACGAAATAGACAGATCGCTGAGATAGGTGCCTCACTGATTAAGCATTGGTAACTG
TCAGACCAAGTTTACTCATATATACTTTAGATTGATTTAAAACTTCATTTTTAATTTAAAAGGATCTAGG
TGAAGATCCTTTTTGATAATCTCATGACCAAAATCCCTTAACGTGAGTTTTCGTTCCACTGAGCGTCAGA
CCCCGTAGAAAAGATCAAAGGATCTTCTTGAGATCCTTTTTTTCTGCGCGTAATCTGCTGCTTGCAAACA
AAAAAACCACCGCTACCAGCGGTGGTTTGTTTGCCGGATCAAGAGCTACCAACTCTTTTTCCGAAGGTAA
CTGGCTTCAGCAGAGCGCAGATACCAAATACTGTTCTTCTAGTGTAGCCGTAGTTAGGCCACCACTTCAA
GAACTCTGTAGCACCGCCTACATACCTCGCTCTGCTAATCCTGTTACCAGTGGCTGCTGCCAGTGGCGAT
AAGTCGTGTCTTACCGGGTTGGACTCAAGACGATAGTTACCGGATAAGGCGCAGCGGTCGGGCTGAACGG
GGGGTTCGTGCACACAGCCCAGCTTGGAGCGAACGACCTACACCGAACTGAGATACCTACAGCGTGAGCT
ATGAGAAAGCGCCACGCTTCCCGAAGGGAGAAAGGCGGACAGGTATCCGGTAAGCGGCAGGGTCGGAACA
GGAGAGCGCACGAGGGAGCTTCCAGGGGGAAACGCCTGGTATCTTTATAGTCCTGTCGGGTTTCGCCACC
TCTGACTTGAGCGTCGATTTTTGTGATGCTCGTCAGGGGGGCGGAGCCTATGGAAAAACGCCAGCAACGC
GGCCTTTTTACGGTTCCTGGCCTTTTGCTGGCCTTTTGCTCACATGTTCTTTCCTGCGTTATCCCCTGAT
TCTGTGGATAACCGTATTACCGCCTTTGAGTGAGCTGATACCGCTCGCCGCAGCCGAACGACCGAGCGCA
GCGAGTCAGTGAGCGAGGAAGCGGAAGAGCGCCCAATACGCAAACCGCCTCTCCCCGCGCGTTGGCCGAT
TCATTAATGCAGCTGGCACGACAGGTTTCCCGACTGGAAAGCGGGCAGTGAGCGCAACGCAATTAATGTG
AGTTAGCTCACTCATTAGGCACCCCAGGCTTTACACTTTATGCTTCCGGCTCGTATGTTGTGTGGAATTG
TGAGCGGATAACAATTTCACACAGGAAACAGCTATGACCATGATTACGCCAAGCGCGCAATTAACCCTCA
CTAAAGGGAACAAAAGCTGGAGCTGCAAGCTTAATGTAGTCTTATGCAATACTCTTGTAGTCTTGCAACA
TGGTAACGATGAGTTAGCAACATGCCTTACAAGGAGAGAAAAAGCACCGTGCATGGCGATTGGTGGAAGT
AAGGTGGTACGATCGTGCCTTATTAGGAAGGCAACAGACGGGTCTGACATGGATTGGACGAACCACTGAA
TTGCCGCATTGCAGAGATATTGTATTTAAGTGCCTAGCTCGATACATAAACGGGTCTCTCTGGTTAGACC
AGATCTGAGCCTGGGAGCTCTCTGGCTAACTAGGGAACCCACTGCTTAAGCCTCAATAAAGCTTGCCTTG
AGTGCTTCAAGTAGTGTGTGCCCGTCTGTTGTGTGACTCTGGTAACTAGAGATCCCTCAGACCCTTTTAG
TCAGTGTGGAAAATCTCTAGCAGTGGCGCCCGAACAGGGACTTGAAAGCGAAAGGGAAACCAGAGGAGCT
CTCTCGACGCAGGACTCGGCTTGCTGAAGCGCGCACGGCAAGAGGCGAGGGGCGGCGACTGGTGAGTACG
CCAAAAATTTTGACTAGCGGAGGCTAGAAGGAGAGAGATGGGTGCGAGAGCGTCAGTATTAAGCGGGGGA
GAATTAGATCGCGATGGGAAAAAATTCGGTTAAGGCCAGGGGGAAAGAAAAAATATAAATTAAAACATAT
AGTATGGGCAAGCAGGGAGCTAGAACGATTCGCAGTTAATCCTGGCCTGTTAGAAACATCAGAAGGCTGT
AGACAAATACTGGGACAGCTACAACCATCCCTTCAGACAGGATCAGAAGAACTTAGATCATTATATAATA
CAGTAGCAACCCTCTATTGTGTGCATCAAAGGATAGAGATAAAAGACACCAAGGAAGCTTTAGACAAGAT
AGAGGAAGAGCAAAACAAAAGTAAGACCACCGCACAGCAAGCGGCCGCTGATCTTCAGACCTGGAGGAGG
AGATATGAGGGACAATTGGAGAAGTGAATTATATAAATATAAAGTAGTAAAAATTGAACCATTAGGAGTA
GCACCCACCAAGGCAAAGAGAAGAGTGGTGCAGAGAGAAAAAAGAGCAGTGGGAATAGGAGCTTTGTTCC
TTGGGTTCTTGGGAGCAGCAGGAAGCACTATGGGCGCAGCGTCAATGACGCTGACGGTACAGGCCAGACA
ATTATTGTCTGGTATAGTGCAGCAGCAGAACAATTTGCTGAGGGCTATTGAGGCGCAACAGCATCTGTTG
CAACTCACAGTCTGGGGCATCAAGCAGCTCCAGGCAAGAATCCTGGCTGTGGAAAGATACCTAAAGGATC
AACAGCTCCTGGGGATTTGGGGTTGCTCTGGAAAACTCATTTGCACCACTGCTGTGCCTTGGAATGCTAG
TTGGAGTAATAAATCTCTGGAACAGATTTGGAATCACACGACCTGGATGGAGTGGGACAGAGAAATTAAC
AATTACACAAGCTTAATACACTCCTTAATTGAAGAATCGCAAAACCAGCAAGAAAAGAATGAACAAGAAT
TATTGGAATTAGATAAATGGGCAAGTTTGTGGAATTGGTTTAACATAACAAATTGGCTGTGGTATATAAA
ATTATTCATAATGATAGTAGGAGGCTTGGTAGGTTTAAGAATAGTTTTTGCTGTACTTTCTATAGTGAAT
AGAGTTAGGCAGGGATATTCACCATTATCGTTTCAGACCCACCTCCCAACCCCGAGGGGACCCGACAGGC
CCGAAGGAATAGAAGAAGAAGGTGGAGAGAGAGACAGAGACAGATCCATTCGATTAGTGAACGGATC
