>Addgene plasmid #158255 | pLKO_V5.AU1.C_NGFR | depositor partial sequence | sequence record 305379 | Tagged NGFR
ATGGGGGCAGGTGCCACCGGCCGCGCCATGGACGGGCCGCGCCTGCTGCTGTTGCTGCTTCTGGGGGTGT
CCCTTGGAGGTGCCAAGGAGGCATGCGGCAAACCAATTCCAAACCCACTGCTGGGACTGGATTCCACAGG
AGGAGGCGGGGGAGGGGACACCTATCGGTACATTGGAGGAGGCGGGGGAGGGGAGGACCAGGTGGACCCC
AGGCTGATCGACGGCAAGCCCACAGGCCTGTACACACACAGCGGTGAGTGCTGCAAAGCCTGCAACCTGG
GCGAGGGTGTGGCCCAGCCTTGTGGAGCCAACCAGACCGTGTGTGAGCCCTGCCTGGACAGCGTGACGTT
CTCCGACGTGGTGAGCGCGACCGAGCCGTGCAAGCCGTGCACCGAGTGCGTGGGGCTCCAGAGCATGTCG
GCGCCGTGCGTGGAGGCCGACGACGCCGTGTGCCGCTGCGCCTACGGCTACTACCAGGATGAGACGACTG
GGCGCTGCGAGGCGTGCCGCGTGTGCGAGGCGGGCTCGGGCCTCGTGTTCTCCTGCCAGGACAAGCAGAA
CACCGTGTGCGAGGAGTGCCCCGACGGCACGTATTCCGACGAGGCCAACCACGTGGACCCGTGCCTGCCC
TGCACCGTGTGCGAGGACACCGAGCGCCAGCTCCGCGAGTGCACACGCTGGGCCGACGCCGAGTGCGAGG
AGATCCCTGGCCGTTGGATTACACGGTCCACACCCCCAGAGGGCTCGGACAGCACAGCCCCCAGCACCCA
GGAGCCTGAGGCACCTCCAGAACAAGACCTCATAGCCAGCACGGTGGCAGGTGTGGTGACCACAGTGATG
GGCAGCTCCCAGCCCGTGGTGACCCGAGGCACCACCGACAACCTCATCCCTGTCTATTGCTCCATCCTGG
CTGCTGTGGTTGTGGGCCTTGTGGCCTACATAGCCTTCAAGAGGTGGAACAGGGGTATCCTCTAG
